Addgene plasmid #133458: pRDA_186
Purpose: U6 promoter expresses customizable Spyo-guide; PGK promoter expresses blasticidin resistance and 2A site provides EGFP
Depositing lab: John Doench. Depositing organization: Broad Institute. Publication: Genetic screens in isogenic mammalian cell lines without single cell cloning. DeWeirdt PC, Sangree AK, Hanna RE, Sanson KR, Hegde M, Strand C, Persky NS, Doench JG. Nat Commun. 2020 Feb 6;11(1):752. doi: 10.1038/s41467-020-14620-6. PubMed 32029722.
Backbone
  Vector backbone: pLKO
  Vector type: Mammalian Expression, Lentiviral, CRISPR
  Selectable markers: Blasticidin
Growth in bacteria
  Bacterial resistance: Ampicillin, 100 μg/mL
  Growth temperature: 30°C
  Growth strain: NEB Stable
  Copy number: Unknown
Gene/Insert
  Gene/Insert name: control guide
  gRNA/shRNA sequence: control guide (6T)
  Species: Synthetic
Terms and licenses: Academic/Nonprofit Terms; Industry Terms: Not Available to Industry
How to cite: pRDA_186 was a gift from John Doench (Addgene plasmid # 133458 ; http://n2t.net/addgene:133458 ; RRID:Addgene_133458)
