[The description below was written by a language model from this plasmid's Addgene catalogue record and pLannotate feature annotations shown in this document.]
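Description:
pRDA_186 is a lentiviral CRISPR guide-expression vector built on the pLKO backbone for delivering a single Streptococcus pyogenes Cas9 guide RNA into mammalian cells. It does not encode Cas9 itself. In bacteria it is maintained through a high-copy ColE1/pUC-type origin with ampicillin resistance (β-lactamase), and the backbone also carries an f1 origin, an SV40 origin and poly(A) signal, and lac-region remnants with T3 and T7 promoters left over from the cloning vector.

The viral portion follows a third-generation, self-inactivating layout. An RSV promoter fused to a truncated HIV-1 5' LTR drives transcription of the genomic RNA in packaging cells, followed by the Ψ packaging signal, a gag fragment, the Rev response element and a partial env region. The cPPT/CTS aids nuclear import, and the ΔU3 3' LTR inactivates LTR promoter activity after integration.

Between these elements sit two expression units. A human U6 RNA polymerase III promoter drives the guide position joined to the S. pyogenes gRNA scaffold; as deposited this slot holds a synthetic control guide described as 6T, and it is meant to be replaced with a guide of choice. Downstream, the human PGK promoter transcribes a single open reading frame encoding blasticidin S deaminase, an F2A ribosome-skipping peptide and EGFP, so transduced cells become blasticidin resistant and green fluorescent from one transcript.

This allows both drug selection and fluorescence-based tracking or sorting of guide-bearing cells. The associated work concerns genetic screens in isogenic mammalian cell lines made without single-cell cloning.
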