Features (pLannotate 1.2.2; 28 found; start..end, strand, type, name):
      7..546     +  CDS            env (fragment): ENV_HV1AN - Protein inferred from homology: Swiss-Prot protein existence level 3. [Transmembrane protein gp41]: Acts as a class I viral fusion protein. Under the current model, the protein has at least 3 conformational states: pre-fusion native state, pre-hairpin intermediate state, and post-fusion hairpin state. During fusion of viral and target intracellular membranes, the coiled coil regions (heptad repeats) assume a trimer-of-hairpins structure, positioning the fusion peptide in close proximity to the C-terminal region of the ectodomain. The formation of this structure appears to drive app
    481..721     +  promoter       U6 promoter: RNA polymerase III promoter for human U6 snRNA
    756..831     +  misc_RNA       gRNA scaffold: guide RNA scaffold for the Streptococcus pyogenes CRISPR/Cas9 system
    879..996     +  misc_feature   cPPT/CTS: central polypurine tract and central termination sequence of HIV-1
   1055..1555    +  promoter       hPGK promoter: human phosphoglycerate kinase 1 promoter
   1577..1972    +  CDS            BSD: blasticidin S deaminase; Aspergillus terreus BSD; confers resistance to blasticidin
   2009..2074    +  CDS            F2A: 2A peptide from foot-and-mouth disease virus polyprotein Eukaryotic ribosomes fail to insert a peptide bond between the Gly and Pro residues, yielding separate polypeptides.
   2081..2797    +  CDS            EGFP: EGFP is a basic (constitutively fluorescent) green fluorescent protein published in 1996, derived from Aequorea victoria. It is reported to be a rapidly-maturing weak dimer with moderate acid sensitivity.
   2799..2882    +  CDS            nef (fragment): NEF_HV1Z2 - Experimental evidence at protein level: Swiss-Prot protein existence level 1. Extracellular Nef protein targets CD4(+) T-lymphocytes for apoptosis by interacting with CXCR4 surface receptors. From Human immunodeficiency virus type 1 group M subtype D (isolate Z2/CDC-Z34) (HIV-1).
   2884..3117    +  LTR            3' LTR (ΔU3): self-inactivating 3' long terminal repeat (LTR) from HIV-1
   3195..3316    +  polyA_signal   SV40 poly(A) signal: SV40 polyadenylation signal
   3356..3491    +  rep_origin     SV40 ori: SV40 origin of replication
   3512..3530    -  promoter       T7 promoter: promoter for bacteriophage T7 RNA polymerase
   3538..3693    +  CDS            lacZα (fragment): LacZα fragment of β-galactosidase; lacZ fragment
   3698..4126    +  rep_origin     f1 ori (sequence partly withheld): f1 bacteriophage origin of replication; arrow indicates direction of (+) strand synthesis
   4179..4283    +  promoter       AmpR promoter: bla
   4284..5144    +  CDS            AmpR: β-lactamase; bla; confers resistance to ampicillin, carbenicillin, and related antibiotics
   5315..5903    +  rep_origin     ori: high-copy-number ColE1/pMB1/pBR322/pUC origin of replication
   6086..6178    +  CDS            lacI (fragment): lac repressor; lacI; The lac repressor binds to the lac operator to inhibit transcription in E. coli. This inhibition can be relieved by adding lactose or isopropyl-β-D-thiogalactopyranoside (IPTG).
   6191..6212    +  protein_bind   CAP binding site: CAP binding activates transcription in the presence of cAMP. E. coli catabolite activator protein
   6227..6257    +  promoter       lac promoter: promoter for the E. coli lac operon
   6265..6281    +  protein_bind   lac operator: The lac repressor binds to the lac operator to inhibit transcription in E. coli. This inhibition can be relieved by adding lactose or isopropyl-β-D-thiogalactopyranoside (IPTG). lac repressor encoded by lacI
   6326..6344    +  promoter       T3 promoter: promoter for bacteriophage T3 RNA polymerase
   6372..6598    +  promoter       RSV promoter: Rous sarcoma virus enhancer/promoter
   6599..6779    +  LTR            5' LTR (truncated): truncated 5' long terminal repeat (LTR) from HIV-1
   6826..6951    +  misc_feature   HIV-1 Ψ: packaging signal of human immunodeficiency virus type 1
   6935..7298    +  CDS            HIV-1 gag (fragment): gag protein from human immunodeficiency virus 1; gag
   7444..74      +  misc_feature   RRE (across the origin): The Rev response element (RRE) of HIV-1 allows for Rev-dependent mRNA export from the nucleus to the cytoplasm.
>Addgene plasmid #133458 | pRDA_186 | addgene full sequence | sequence record 261410 | Addgene NGS Result
ACAGTCTGGGGCATCAAGCAGCTCCAGGCAAGAATCCTGGCTGTGGAAAGATACCTAAAGGATCAACAGC
TCCTGGGGATTTGGGGTTGCTCTGGAAAACTCATTTGCACCACTGCTGTGCCTTGGAATGCTAGTTGGAG
TAATAAATCTCTGGAACAGATTTGGAATCACACGACCTGGATGGAGTGGGACAGAGAAATTAACAATTAC
ACAAGCTTAATACACTCCTTAATTGAAGAATCGCAAAACCAGCAAGAAAAGAATGAACAAGAATTATTGG
AATTAGATAAATGGGCAAGTTTGTGGAATTGGTTTAACATAACAAATTGGCTGTGGTATATAAAATTATT
CATAATGATAGTAGGAGGCTTGGTAGGTTTAAGAATAGTTTTTGCTGTACTTTCTATAGTGAATAGAGTT
AGGCAGGGATATTCACCATTATCGTTTCAGACCCACCTCCCAACCCCGAGGGGACCCAGAGAGGGCCTAT
TTCCCATGATTCCTTCATATTTGCATATACGATACAAGGCTGTTAGAGAGATAATTAGAATTAATTTGAC
TGTAAACACAAAGATATTAGTACAAAATACGTGACGTAGAAAGTAATAATTTCTTGGGTAGTTTGCAGTT
TTAAAATTATGTTTTAAAATGGACTATCATATGCTTACCGTAACTTGAAAGTATTTCGATTTCTTGGCTT
TATATATCTTGTGGAAAGGACGAAACACCGGAGACGACCGGTTTTTTGCGTCTCTGTTTAAGAGCTAGAA
ATAGCAAGTTTAAATAAGGCTAGTCCGTTATCAACTTGAAAAAGTGGCACCGAGTCGGTGCTTTTTTGAA
TTCTAGATCTTGAGACAAATGGCAGTATTCATCCACAATTTTAAAAGAAAAGGGGGGATTGGGGGGTACA
GTGCAGGGGAAAGAATAGTAGACATAATAGCAACAGACATACAAACTAAAGAATTACAAAAACAAATTAC
AAAAATTCAAAATTTTCGGGTTTATTACAGGGACAGCAGAGATCCACTTTGGCGCCGGCTCGAGGGGGCC
CGGGTTGCGCCTTTTCCAAGGCAGCCCTGGGTTTGCGCAGGGACGCGGCTGCTCTGGGCGTGGTTCCGGG
AAACGCAGCGGCGCCGACCCTGGGTCTCGCACATTCTTCACGTCCGTTCGCAGCGTCACCCGGATCTTCG
CCGCTACCCTTGTGGGCCCCCCGGCGACGCTTCCTGCTCCGCCCCTAAGTCGGGAAGGTTCCTTGCGGTT
CGCGGCGTGCCGGACGTGACAAACGGAAGCCGCACGTCTTACTAGTACCCTCGCAGACGGACAGCGCCAG
GGAGCAATGGCAGCGCGCCGACCGCGATGGGCTGTGGCCAATAGCGGCTGCTCAGCAGGGCGCGCCGAGA
GCAGCGGCCGGGAAGGGGCGGTGCGGGAGGCGGGGTGTGGGGCGGTAGTGTGGGCCCTGTTCCTGCCCGC
GCGGTGTTCCGCATTCTGCAAGCCTCCGGAGCGCACGTCGGCAGTCGGCTCCCTCGTTGACCGAATCACC
GACCTCTCTCCCCAGGGGGATCCACCGGAGCTTACCATGGCCAAGCCTTTGTCTCAAGAAGAATCCACCC
TCATTGAAAGAGCAACGGCTACAATCAACAGCATCCCCATCTCTGAAGACTACAGCGTCGCCAGCGCAGC
TCTCTCTAGCGACGGCCGCATCTTCACTGGTGTCAATGTATATCATTTTACTGGGGGACCTTGTGCAGAA
CTCGTGGTGCTGGGCACTGCTGCTGCTGCGGCAGCTGGCAACCTGACTTGTATCGTCGCGATCGGAAATG
AGAACAGGGGCATCTTGAGCCCCTGCGGACGGTGCCGACAGGTGCTTCTCGATCTGCATCCTGGGATCAA
AGCCATAGTGAAGGACAGTGATGGACAGCCGACGGCAGTTGGGATTCGTGAATTGCTGCCCTCTGGTTAT
GTGTGGGAGGGCCAGGGATCTGGCGAAGCCAGACACAAACAGAAAATTGTGAAACAGACTTTGAATTTTG
ACCTTCTCAAGTTGGCGGGAGACGTGGAGTCCAACCCAGGGCCCGCTAGCATGGTGAGCAAGGGCGAGGA
GCTGTTCACCGGGGTGGTGCCCATCCTGGTCGAGCTGGACGGCGACGTAAACGGCCACAAGTTCAGCGTG
TCCGGCGAGGGCGAGGGCGATGCCACCTACGGCAAGCTGACCCTGAAGTTCATCTGCACCACCGGCAAGC
TGCCCGTGCCCTGGCCCACCCTCGTGACCACCCTGACCTACGGCGTGCAGTGCTTCAGCCGCTACCCCGA
CCACATGAAGCAGCACGACTTCTTCAAGTCCGCCATGCCCGAAGGCTACGTCCAGGAGCGCACCATCTTC
TTCAAGGACGACGGCAACTACAAGACCCGCGCCGAGGTGAAGTTCGAGGGCGACACCCTGGTGAACCGCA
TCGAGCTGAAGGGCATCGACTTCAAGGAGGACGGCAACATCCTGGGGCACAAGCTGGAGTACAACTACAA
CAGCCACAACGTCTATATCATGGCCGACAAGCAGAAGAACGGCATCAAGGTGAACTTCAAGATCCGCCAC
AACATCGAGGACGGCAGCGTGCAGCTCGCCGACCACTACCAGCAGAACACCCCCATCGGCGACGGCCCCG
TGCTGCTGCCCGACAACCACTACCTGAGCACCCAGTCCGCCCTGAGCAAAGACCCCAACGAGAAGCGCGA
TCACATGGTCCTGCTGGAGTTCGTGACCGCCGCCGGGATCACTCTCGGCATGGACGAGCTGTACAAGTCC
TAAACGCGTTAAGTCGACTTTAAGACCAATGACTTACAAGGCAGCTGTAGATCTTAGCCACTTTTTAAAA
GAAAAGGGGGGACTGGAAGGGCTAATTCACTCCCAACGAAGACAAGATCTGCTTTTTGCTTGTACTGGGT
CTCTCTGGTTAGACCAGATCTGAGCCTGGGAGCTCTCTGGCTAACTAGGGAACCCACTGCTTAAGCCTCA
ATAAAGCTTGCCTTGAGTGCTTCAAGTAGTGTGTGCCCGTCTGTTGTGTGACTCTGGTAACTAGAGATCC
CTCAGACCCTTTTAGTCAGTGTGGAAAATCTCTAGCAGTACGTATAGTAGTTCATGTCATCTTATTATTC
AGTATTTATAACTTGCAAAGAAATGAATATCAGAGAGTGAGAGGAACTTGTTTATTGCAGCTTATAATGG
TTACAAATAAAGCAATAGCATCACAAATTTCACAAATAAAGCATTTTTTTCACTGCATTCTAGTTGTGGT
TTGTCCAAACTCATCAATGTATCTTATCATGTCTGGCTCTAGCTATCCCGCCCCTAACTCCGCCCATCCC
GCCCCTAACTCCGCCCAGTTCCGCCCATTCTCCGCCCCATGGCTGACTAATTTTTTTTATTTATGCAGAG
GCCGAGGCCGCCTCGGCCTCTGAGCTATTCCAGAAGTAGTGAGGAGGCTTTTTTGGAGGCCTAGGGACGT
ACCCAATTCGCCCTATAGTGAGTCGTATTACGCGCGCTCACTGGCCGTCGTTTTACAACGTCGTGACTGG
GAAAACCCTGGCGTTACCCAACTTAATCGCCTTGCAGCACATCCCCCTTTCGCCAGCTGGCGTAATAGCG
AAGAGGCCCGCACCGATCGCCCTTCCCAACAGTTGCGCAGCCTGAATGGCGAATGGG
[124 nt withheld, positions 3698-3821]
C
[91 nt withheld, positions 3823-3913]
A
[49 nt withheld, positions 3915-3963]
CCTTTGACGTTGGAGTCCACGTTCTTT
[37 nt withheld, positions 3991-4027]
ACCCTATCTCGGTCTATTCTTTTGATTTATAAGGGATTTTGCCGATTTCGGCCTATTGGTTAAAAAATGA
GCTGATTTAACAAAAATTTAACGCGAATTTTAACAAAATATTAACGCTTACAATTTAGGTGGCACTTTTC
GGGGAAATGTGCGCGGAACCCCTATTTGTTTATTTTTCTAAATACATTCAAATATGTATCCGCTCATGAG
ACAATAACCCTGATAAATGCTTCAATAATATTGAAAAAGGAAGAGTATGAGTATTCAACATTTCCGTGTC
GCCCTTATTCCCTTTTTTGCGGCATTTTGCCTTCCTGTTTTTGCTCACCCAGAAACGCTGGTGAAAGTAA
AAGATGCTGAAGATCAGTTGGGTGCACGAGTGGGTTACATCGAACTGGATCTCAACAGCGGTAAGATCCT
TGAGAGTTTTCGCCCCGAAGAACGTTTTCCAATGATGAGCACTTTTAAAGTTCTGCTATGTGGCGCGGTA
TTATCCCGTATTGACGCCGGGCAAGAGCAACTCGGTCGCCGCATACACTATTCTCAGAATGACTTGGTTG
AGTACTCACCAGTCACAGAAAAGCATCTTACGGATGGCATGACAGTAAGAGAATTATGCAGTGCTGCCAT
AACCATGAGTGATAACACTGCGGCCAACTTACTTCTGACAACGATCGGAGGACCGAAGGAGCTAACCGCT
TTTTTGCACAACATGGGGGATCATGTAACTCGCCTTGATCGTTGGGAACCGGAGCTGAATGAAGCCATAC
CAAACGACGAGCGTGACACCACGATGCCTGTAGCAATGGCAACAACGTTGCGCAAACTATTAACTGGCGA
ACTACTTACTCTAGCTTCCCGGCAACAATTAATAGACTGGATGGAGGCGGATAAAGTTGCAGGACCACTT
CTGCGCTCGGCCCTTCCGGCTGGCTGGTTTATTGCTGATAAATCTGGAGCCGGTGAGCGTGGGTCTCGCG
GTATCATTGCAGCACTGGGGCCAGATGGTAAGCCCTCCCGTATCGTAGTTATCTACACGACGGGGAGTCA
GGCAACTATGGATGAACGAAATAGACAGATCGCTGAGATAGGTGCCTCACTGATTAAGCATTGGTAACTG
TCAGACCAAGTTTACTCATATATACTTTAGATTGATTTAAAACTTCATTTTTAATTTAAAAGGATCTAGG
TGAAGATCCTTTTTGATAATCTCATGACCAAAATCCCTTAACGTGAGTTTTCGTTCCACTGAGCGTCAGA
CCCCGTAGAAAAGATCAAAGGATCTTCTTGAGATCCTTTTTTTCTGCGCGTAATCTGCTGCTTGCAAACA
AAAAAACCACCGCTACCAGCGGTGGTTTGTTTGCCGGATCAAGAGCTACCAACTCTTTTTCCGAAGGTAA
CTGGCTTCAGCAGAGCGCAGATACCAAATACTGTTCTTCTAGTGTAGCCGTAGTTAGGCCACCACTTCAA
GAACTCTGTAGCACCGCCTACATACCTCGCTCTGCTAATCCTGTTACCAGTGGCTGCTGCCAGTGGCGAT
AAGTCGTGTCTTACCGGGTTGGACTCAAGACGATAGTTACCGGATAAGGCGCAGCGGTCGGGCTGAACGG
GGGGTTCGTGCACACAGCCCAGCTTGGAGCGAACGACCTACACCGAACTGAGATACCTACAGCGTGAGCT
ATGAGAAAGCGCCACGCTTCCCGAAGGGAGAAAGGCGGACAGGTATCCGGTAAGCGGCAGGGTCGGAACA
GGAGAGCGCACGAGGGAGCTTCCAGGGGGAAACGCCTGGTATCTTTATAGTCCTGTCGGGTTTCGCCACC
TCTGACTTGAGCGTCGATTTTTGTGATGCTCGTCAGGGGGGCGGAGCCTATGGAAAAACGCCAGCAACGC
GGCCTTTTTACGGTTCCTGGCCTTTTGCTGGCCTTTTGCTCACATGTTCTTTCCTGCGTTATCCCCTGAT
TCTGTGGATAACCGTATTACCGCCTTTGAGTGAGCTGATACCGCTCGCCGCAGCCGAACGACCGAGCGCA
GCGAGTCAGTGAGCGAGGAAGCGGAAGAGCGCCCAATACGCAAACCGCCTCTCCCCGCGCGTTGGCCGAT
TCATTAATGCAGCTGGCACGACAGGTTTCCCGACTGGAAAGCGGGCAGTGAGCGCAACGCAATTAATGTG
AGTTAGCTCACTCATTAGGCACCCCAGGCTTTACACTTTATGCTTCCGGCTCGTATGTTGTGTGGAATTG
TGAGCGGATAACAATTTCACACAGGAAACAGCTATGACCATGATTACGCCAAGCGCGCAATTAACCCTCA
CTAAAGGGAACAAAAGCTGGAGCTGCAAGCTTAATGTAGTCTTATGCAATACTCTTGTAGTCTTGCAACA
TGGTAACGATGAGTTAGCAACATGCCTTACAAGGAGAGAAAAAGCACCGTGCATGCCGATTGGTGGAAGT
AAGGTGGTACGATCGTGCCTTATTAGGAAGGCAACAGACGGGTCTGACATGGATTGGACGAACCACTGAA
TTGCCGCATTGCAGAGATATTGTATTTAAGTGCCTAGCTCGATACATAAACGGGTCTCTCTGGTTAGACC
AGATCTGAGCCTGGGAGCTCTCTGGCTAACTAGGGAACCCACTGCTTAAGCCTCAATAAAGCTTGCCTTG
AGTGCTTCAAGTAGTGTGTGCCCGTCTGTTGTGTGACTCTGGTAACTAGAGATCCCTCAGACCCTTTTAG
TCAGTGTGGAAAATCTCTAGCAGTGGCGCCCGAACAGGGACTTGAAAGCGAAAGGGAAACCAGAGGAGCT
CTCTCGACGCAGGACTCGGCTTGCTGAAGCGCGCACGGCAAGAGGCGAGGGGCGGCGACTGGTGAGTACG
CCAAAAATTTTGACTAGCGGAGGCTAGAAGGAGAGAGATGGGTGCGAGAGCGTCAGTATTAAGCGGGGGA
GAATTAGATCGCGATGGGAAAAAATTCGGTTAAGGCCAGGGGGAAAGAAAAAATATAAATTAAAACATAT
AGTATGGGCAAGCAGGGAGCTAGAACGATTCGCAGTTAATCCTGGCCTGTTAGAAACATCAGAAGGCTGT
AGACAAATACTGGGACAGCTACAACCATCCCTTCAGACAGGATCAGAAGAACTTAGATCATTATATAATA
CAGTAGCAACCCTCTATTGTGTGCATCAAAGGATAGAGATAAAAGACACCAAGGAAGCTTTAGACAAGAT
AGAGGAAGAGCAAAACAAAAGTAAGACCACCGCACAGCAAGCGGCCGCTGATCTTCAGACCTGGAGGAGG
AGATATGAGGGACAATTGGAGAAGTGAATTATATAAATATAAAGTAGTAAAAATTGAACCATTAGGAGTA
GCACCCACCAAGGCAAAGAGAAGAGTGGTGCAGAGAGAAAAAAGAGCAGTGGGAATAGGAGCTTTGTTCC
TTGGGTTCTTGGGAGCAGCAGGAAGCACTATGGGCGCAGCGTCAATGACGCTGACGGTACAGGCCAGACA
ATTATTGTCTGGTATAGTGCAGCAGCAGAACAATTTGCTGAGGGCTATTGAGGCGCAACAGCATCTGTTG
CAACTC
